Addgene plasmid #111553: 10XUAS IVS Jaws mVenus_tr
Purpose: Optogenetics in Drosophila: UAS-induced expression of Jaws mVenus
Depositing lab: Vivek Jayaraman. Depositing organization: HHMI, Janelia Research Campus. Publication: Noninvasive optical inhibition with a red-shifted microbial rhodopsin. Chuong AS, Miri ML, Busskamp V, Matthews GA, Acker LC, Sorensen AT, Young A, Klapoetke NC, Henninger MA, Kodandaramaiah SB, Ogawa M, Ramanlal SB, Bandler RC, Allen BD, Forest CR, Chow BY, Han X, Lin Y, Tye KM, Roska B, Cardin JA, Boyden ES. Nat Neurosci. 2014 Aug;17(8):1123-9. doi: 10.1038/nn.3752. Epub 2014 Jul 6. PubMed 24997763.
Backbone
  Vector backbone: 10XUAS IVS sv40
  Vector type: Insect Expression
Growth in bacteria
  Bacterial resistance: Ampicillin, 100 μg/mL
  Growth temperature: 37°C
  Growth strain: DH5alpha
  Copy number: High Copy
Gene/Insert
  Gene/Insert name: Jaws_mVenus_tr
  Species: D. melanogaster (fly)
  Mutation: wt
  Promoter: hsp70
  Cloning method: Restriction Enzyme; 5′ cloning site XhoI (not destroyed); 3′ cloning site XbaI (not destroyed)
Terms and licenses: Academic/Nonprofit Terms; Industry Terms: Not Available to Industry
How to cite: 10XUAS IVS Jaws mVenus_tr was a gift from Vivek Jayaraman (Addgene plasmid # 111553 ; http://n2t.net/addgene:111553 ; RRID:Addgene_111553)
