[The description below was written by a language model from this plasmid's Addgene catalogue record and pLannotate feature annotations shown in this document.]
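Description:
10XUAS IVS Jaws mVenus_tr is a 9.6 kb Drosophila transgenesis and expression plasmid built on the 10XUAS IVS sv40 backbone, designed for GAL4-dependent expression of the red-shifted inhibitory opsin Jaws fused to mVenus. In bacteria it is maintained through a high-copy ColE1/pUC-type origin and selected with ampicillin via the bla gene. For fly work it carries a φC31 attB site, which allows integrase-mediated insertion into a genomic attP landing site, and a mini-white gene that serves as an eye-colour marker for identifying transformants.

The expression cassette begins with two blocks of five tandem Gal4-binding sites (10X UAS in total) placed upstream of the Drosophila hsp70Bb promoter, so transcription depends on a GAL4 driver supplied in trans. A modified myosin heavy chain intron 16 (the "IVS") sits in the 5′ untranslated region, an element generally included to boost expression. The insert, cloned between XhoI and XbaI, opens with a coding region that the automated annotation matches to a haloarchaeal halorhodopsin-type light-driven anion pump, consistent with Jaws being an engineered chloride-pumping microbial rhodopsin. This is followed by a short fragment of the Kir2.1 (KCNJ2) potassium channel, most likely a membrane-trafficking signal and the probable meaning of "tr" in the name, although the record does not spell this out, and then by mVenus as a yellow fluorescent tag. The SV40 small t and large T fragments, small t intron and poly(A) signal annotated downstream together make up the SV40 3′ terminator region rather than expressed proteins. The catalogue lists the insert species as fly, although the feature matches indicate non-fly origins for the coding parts. The construct is intended for optogenetic silencing of GAL4-defined cells in Drosophila, with fluorescence reporting expression.
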