Features (pLannotate 1.2.2; 20 found; start..end, strand, type, name):
     31..135     +  promoter       AmpR promoter: bla
    136..996     +  CDS            AmpR: β-lactamase; bla; confers resistance to ampicillin, carbenicillin, and related antibiotics
   1167..1755    +  rep_origin     ori: high-copy-number ColE1/pMB1/pBR322/pUC origin of replication
   1842..1911    +  protein_bind   attB: attB site for the φC31 integrase (Groth et al., 2000) phage φC31 integrase
   2127..6246    +  gene           mini-white: white; This modified version of the white gene lacks part of the first intron.
   6251..6406    +  CDS            YPB1_ECOLX (fragment): Protein predicted: Swiss-Prot protein existence level 4. From Escherichia coli.
   6512..6606    +  protein_bind   5X UAS: five tandem copies of the "ScaI site" 17-mer CGGAGTACTGTCCTCCG, an upstream activating sequence (UAS) that efficiently binds yeast Gal4 (Webster et al., 1988; Pfeiffer et al., 2010) GAL4
   6625..6641    -  misc_feature   MCS (fragment): pUC18/19 multiple cloning site
   6640..6734    +  protein_bind   5X UAS: five tandem copies of the "ScaI site" 17-mer CGGAGTACTGTCCTCCG, an upstream activating sequence (UAS) that efficiently binds yeast Gal4 (Webster et al., 1988; Pfeiffer et al., 2010) GAL4
   6759..6997    +  promoter       hsp70 promoter: Drosophila melanogaster hsp70Bb promoter
   7012..7078    +  intron         Mhc intron: modified Drosophila myosin heavy chain intron 16 (Pfeiffer et al., 2010)
   7099..7905    +  CDS            hop: BACH_HALHS - Experimental evidence at protein level: Swiss-Prot protein existence level 1. Light-driven anion pump. From Halobacterium halobium (strain shark).
   7954..8016    +  CDS            KCNJ2 (fragment): KCNJ2_HUMAN - Also known as IRK1. Experimental evidence at protein level: Swiss-Prot protein existence level 1. Probably participates in establishing action potential waveform and excitability of neuronal and muscle tissues. Inward rectifier potassium channels are characterized by a greater tendency to allow potassium to flow into the cell rather than out of it. Their voltage dependence is regulated by the concentration of extracellular potassium; as external potassium is raised, the voltage range of the channel opening shifts to more positive voltages. The inward rectification is mainly due t
   8032..8745    +  CDS            mVenus: mVenus is a basic (constitutively fluorescent) yellow fluorescent protein published in 2006, derived from Aequorea victoria. It is reported to be a rapidly-maturing monomer with moderate acid sensitivity.
   8797..8871    +  CDS            small t antigen (fragment): SV40 (simian virus 40) small t antigen
   8873..8938    +  intron         small t intron: SV40 (simian virus 40) small t antigen intron
   9068..9088    +  CDS            SV40 NLS: nuclear localization signal of SV40 (simian virus 40) large T antigen
   9095..9229    +  CDS            LT_POVHA (fragment): Protein inferred from homology: Swiss-Prot protein existence level 3. Isoform large T antigen is a key early protein essential for both driving viral replication and inducing cellular transformation. Plays a role in viral genome replication by driving entry of quiescent cells into the cell cycle and by autoregulating the synthesis of viral early mRNA. Displays highly oncogenic activities by corrupting the host cellular checkpoint mechanisms that guard cell division and the transcription, replication, and repair of DNA. Participates in the modulation of cellular gene expression preceeding viral
   9254..9337    +  CDS            large T antigen (fragment): large T antigen from SV40 (simian virus 40)
   9360..9494    +  polyA_signal   SV40 poly(A) signal: SV40 polyadenylation signal
>Addgene plasmid #111553 | 10XUAS IVS Jaws mVenus_tr | addgene full sequence | sequence record 213955 | Addgene NGS Result
GACTCAGGTGGCACTTTTCGGGGAAATGTGCGCGGAACCCCTATTTGTTTATTTTTCTAAATACATTCAA
ATATGTATCCGCTCATGAGACAATAACCCTGATAAATGCTTCAATAATATTGAAAAAGGAAGAGTATGAG
TATTCAACATTTCCGTGTCGCCCTTATTCCCTTTTTTGCGGCATTTTGCCTTCCTGTTTTTGCTCACCCA
GAAACGCTGGTGAAAGTAAAAGATGCTGAAGATCAGTTGGGTGCACGAGTGGGTTACATCGAACTGGATC
TCAACAGCGGTAAGATCCTTGAGAGTTTTCGCCCCGAAGAACGTTTTCCAATGATGAGCACTTTTAAAGT
TCTGCTATGTGGCGCGGTATTATCCCGTATTGACGCCGGGCAAGAGCAACTCGGTCGCCGCATACACTAT
TCTCAGAATGACTTGGTTGAGTACTCACCAGTCACAGAAAAGCATCTTACGGATGGCATGACAGTAAGAG
AATTATGCAGTGCTGCCATAACCATGAGTGATAACACTGCGGCCAACTTACTTCTGACAACGATCGGAGG
ACCGAAGGAGCTAACCGCTTTTTTGCACAACATGGGGGATCATGTAACTCGCCTTGATCGTTGGGAACCG
GAGCTGAATGAAGCCATACCAAACGACGAGCGTGACACCACGATGCCTGTAGCAATGGCAACAACGTTGC
GCAAACTATTAACTGGCGAACTACTTACTCTAGCTTCCCGGCAACAATTAATAGACTGGATGGAGGCGGA
TAAAGTTGCAGGACCACTTCTGCGCTCGGCCCTTCCGGCTGGCTGGTTTATTGCTGATAAATCTGGAGCC
GGTGAGCGTGGGTCTCGCGGTATCATTGCAGCACTGGGGCCAGATGGTAAGCCCTCCCGTATCGTAGTTA
TCTACACGACGGGGAGTCAGGCAACTATGGATGAACGAAATAGACAGATCGCTGAGATAGGTGCCTCACT
GATTAAGCATTGGTAACTGTCAGACCAAGTTTACTCATATATACTTTAGATTGATTTAAAACTTCATTTT
TAATTTAAAAGGATCTAGGTGAAGATCCTTTTTGATAATCTCATGACCAAAATCCCTTAACGTGAGTTTT
CGTTCCACTGAGCGTCAGACCCCGTAGAAAAGATCAAAGGATCTTCTTGAGATCCTTTTTTTCTGCGCGT
AATCTGCTGCTTGCAAACAAAAAAACCACCGCTACCAGCGGTGGTTTGTTTGCCGGATCAAGAGCTACCA
ACTCTTTTTCCGAAGGTAACTGGCTTCAGCAGAGCGCAGATACCAAATACTGTTCTTCTAGTGTAGCCGT
AGTTAGGCCACCACTTCAAGAACTCTGTAGCACCGCCTACATACCTCGCTCTGCTAATCCTGTTACCAGT
GGCTGCTGCCAGTGGCGATAAGTCGTGTCTTACCGGGTTGGACTCAAGACGATAGTTACCGGATAAGGCG
CAGCGGTCGGGCTGAACGGGGGGTTCGTGCACACAGCCCAGCTTGGAGCGAACGACCTACACCGAACTGA
GATACCTACAGCGTGAGCTATGAGAAAGCGCCACGCTTCCCGAAGGGAGAAAGGCGGACAGGTATCCGGT
AAGCGGCAGGGTCGGAACAGGAGAGCGCACGAGGGAGCTTCCAGGGGGAAACGCCTGGTATCTTTATAGT
CCTGTCGGGTTTCGCCACCTCTGACTTGAGCGTCGATTTTTGTGATGCTCGTCAGGGGGGCGGAGCCTAT
GGAAAAACGCCAGCAACGCGGCCTTTTTACGGTTCCTGGCCTTTTGCTGGCCTTTTGCTCACATGTTACC
GTCGACGATGTAGGTCACGGTCTCGAAGCCGCGGTGCGGGTGCCAGGGCGTGCCCTTGGGCTCCCCGGGC
GCGTACTCCACCTCACCCATCTGGTCCATCATGATGAACGGGTCGAGGTGGCGGTAGTTGATCCCGGCGA
ACGCGCGGCGCACCGGGAAGCCCTCGCCCTCGAAACCGCTGGGCGCGGTGGTCACGGTGAGCACGGGACG
TGCGACGGCGTCGGCGGGTGCGGATACGCGGGGCAGCGTCAGCGGGTTCTCGACGGTCACGGCGGGCATG
TCGACAAGCCGAACATATGGGCGCGCCTAGTATGTATGTAAGTTAATAAAACCCATTTTTGCGGAAAGTA
GATAAAAAAAACATTTTTTTTTTTTACTGCACTGGATATCATTGAACTTATCTGATCAGTTTTAAATTTA
CTTCGATCCAAGGGTATTTGATGTACCAGGTTCTTTCGATTACCTCTCACTCAAAATGACATTCCACTCA
AAGTCAGCGCTGTTTGCCTCCTTCTCTGTCCACAGAAATATCGCCGTCTCTTTCGCCGCTGCGTCCGCTA
TCTCTTTCGCCACCGTTTGTAGCGTTACGTAGCGTCAATGTCCGCCTTCAGTTGCATTTTGTCAGCGGTT
TCGTGACGAAGCTCCAAGCGGTTTACGCCATCAATTAAACACAAAGTGCTGTGCCAAAACTCCTCTCGCT
TCTTATTTTTGTTTGTTTTTTGAGTGATTGGGGTGGTGATTGGTTTTGGGTGGGTAAGCAGGGGAAAGTG
TGAAAAATCCCGGCAATGGGCCAAGAGGATCAGGAGCTATTAATTCGCGGAGGCAGCAAACACCCATCTG
CCGAGCATCTGAACAATGTGAGTAGTACATGTGCATACATCTTAAGTTCACTTGATCTATAGGAACTGCG
ATTGCAACATCAAATTGTCTGCGGCGTGAGAACTGCGACCCACAAAAATCCCAAACCGCAATTGCACAAA
CAAATAGTGACACGAAACAGATTATTCTGGTAGCTGTTCTCGCTATATAAGACAATTTTTGAGATCATAT
CATGATCAAGACATCTAAAGGCATTCATTTTCGACTATATTCTTTTTTACAAAAAATATAACAACCAGAT
ATTTTAAGCTGATCCTAGATGCACAAAAAATAAATAAAAGTATAAACCTACTTCGTAGGATACTTCGGGG
TACTTTTTGTTCGGGGTTAGATGAGCATAACGCTTGTAGTTGATATTTGAGATCCCCTATCATTGCAGGG
TGACAGCGGAGCGGCTTCGCAGAGCTGCATTAACCAGGGCTTCGGGCAGGCCAAAAACTACGGCACGCTC
CGGCCACCCAGTCCGCCGGAGGACTCCGGTTCAGGGAGCGGCCAACTAGCCGAGAACCTCACCTATGCCT
GGCACAATATGGACATCTTTGGGGCGGTCAATCAGCCGGGCTCCGGATGGCGGCAGCTGGTCAACCGGAC
ACGCGGACTATTCTGCAACGAGCGACACATACCGGCGCCCAGGAAACATTTGCTCAAGAACGGTGAGTTT
CTATTCGCAGTCGGCTGATCTGTGTGAAATCTTAATAAAGGGTCCAATTACCAATTTGAAACTCAGTTTG
CGGCGTGGCCTATCCGGGCGAACTTTTGGCCGTGATGGGCAGTTCCGGTGCCGGAAAGACGACCCTGCTG
AATGCCCTTGCCTTTCGATCGCCGCAGGGCATCCAAGTATCGCCATCCGGGATGCGACTGCTCAATGGCC
AACCTGTGGACGCCAAGGAGATGCAGGCCAGGTGCGCCTATGTCCAGCAGGATGACCTCTTTATCGGCTC
CCTAACGGCCAGGGAACACCTGATTTTCCAAGCCATGGTGCGGATGCCACGACATCTGACCTATCGGCAG
CGAGTGGCCCGCGTGGATCAGGTGATCCAGGAGCTTTCGCTCAGCAAATGTCAGCACACGATCATCGGTG
TGCCCGGCAGGGTGAAAGGTCTGTCCGGCGGAGAAAGGAAGCGTCTGGCATTCGCCTCCGAGGCTCTAAC
CGATCCGCCGCTTCTGATCTGCGATGAGCCCACCTCCGGACTGGACTCCTTTACCGCCCACAGCGTCGTC
CAGGTGCTGAAGAAGCTGTCGCAGAAGGGCAAGACCGTCATCCTGACCATTCATCAGCCGTCTTCCGAGC
TGTTTGAGCTCTTTGACAAGATCCTTCTGATGGCCGAGGGCAGGGTAGCTTTCTTGGGCACTCCCAGCGA
AGCCGTCGACTTCTTTTCCTAGTGAGTTCGATGTGTTTATTAAGGGTATCTAGTATTACATAACATCTCA
ACTCCTATCCAGCGTGGGTGCCCAGTGTCCTACCAACTACAATCCGGCGGACTTTTACGTACAGGTGTTG
GCCGTTGTGCCCGGACGGGAGATCGAGTCCCGTGATCGGATCGCCAAGATATGCGACAATTTTGCCATTA
GCAAAGTAGCCCGGGATATGGAGCAGTTGTTGGCCACCAAAAATCTGGAGAAGCCACTGGAGCAGCCGGA
GAATGGGTACACCTACAAGGCCACCTGGTTCATGCAGTTCCGGGCGGTCCTGTGGCGATCCTGGCTGTCG
GTGCTCAAGGAACCACTCCTCGTAAAAGTGCGACTTATTCAGACAACGGTGAGTGGTTCCAGTGGAAACA
AATGATATAACGCTTACAATTCTTGGAAACAAATTCGCTAGATTTTAGATAGAATTGCCTGATTCCACAC
CCTTCTTAGTTTTTTTCAATGAGATGTATAGTTTATAGTTTTGCAGAAGATAAATAAATTTCATTTAACT
CGCGAATATTAATGAGATGCGAGTAACATTTTAATTTGCAGATGGTTGCCATCTTGATTGGCCTCATCTT
TTTGGGCCAACAACTCACGCAAGTGGGTGTGATGAATATCAACGGAGCCATCTTCCTCTTCCTGACCAAC
ATGACCTTTCAAAACGTCTTTGCCACGATAAATGTAAGTCATGTTTAGAATACATTTGCATTTCAATAAT
TTACTAACTTTCTAATGAATCGATTCGATTTAGGTGTTCACCTCAGAGCTGCCAGTTTTTATGAGGGAGG
CCCGAAGTCGACTTTATCGCTGTGACACATACTTTCTGGGCAAAACGATTGCCGAATTGCCGCTTTTTCT
CACAGTGCCACTGGTCTTCACGGCGATTGCCTATCCGATGATCGGACTGCGGGCCGGAGTGCTGCACTTC
TTCAACTGCCTGGCGCTGGTCACTCTGGTGGCCAATGTGTCAACGTCCTTCGGATATCTAATATCCTGCG
CCAGCTCCTCGACCTCGATGGCGCTGTCTGTGGGTCCGCCGGTTATCATACCATTCCTGCTCTTTGGCGG
CTTCTTCTTGAACTCGGGCTCGGTGCCAGTATACCTCAAATGGTTGTCGTACCTCTCATGGTTCCGTTAC
GCCAACGAGGGTCTGCTGATTAACCAATGGGCGGACGTGGAGCCGGGCGAAATTAGCTGCACATCGTCGA
ACACCACGTGCCCCAGTTCGGGCAAGGTCATCCTGGAGACGCTTAACTTCTCCGCCGCCGATCTGCCGCT
GGACTACGTGGGTCTGGCCATTCTCATCGTGAGCTTCCGGGTGCTCGCATATCTGGCTCTAAGACTTCGG
GCCCGACGCAAGGAGTAGCCGACATATATCCGAAATAACTGCTTGTTTTTTTTTTTTACCATTATTACCA
TCGTGTTTACTGTTTATTGCCCCCTCAAAAAGCTAATGTAATTATATTTGTGCCAATAAAAACAAGATAT
GACCTATAGAATACAAGTATTTCCCCTTCGAACATCCCCACAAGTAGACTTTGGATTTGTCTTCTAACCA
AAAGACTTACACACCTGCATACCTTACATCAAAAACTCGTTTATCGCTACATAAAACACCGGGATATATT
TTTTATATACATACTTTTCAAATCGCGCGCCCTCTTCATAATTCACCTCCACCACACCACGTTTCGTAGT
TGCTCTTTCGCTGTCTCCCACCCGCTCTCCGCAACACATTCACCTTTTGTTCGACGACCTTGGAGCGACT
GTCGTTAGTTCCGCGCGATTCGGTTCGCTCAAATGGTTCCGAGTGGTTCATTTCGTCTCAATAGAAATTA
GTAATAAATATTTGTATGTACAATTTATTTGCTCCAATATATTTGTATATATTTCCCTCACAGCTATATT
TATTCTAATTTAATATTATGACTTTTTAAGGTAATTTTTTGTGACCTGTTCGGAGTGATTAGCGTTACAA
TTTGAACTGAAAGTGACATCCAGTGTTTGTTCCTTGTGTAGATGCATCTCAAAAAAATGGTGGGCATAAT
AGTGTTGTTTATATATATCAAAAATAACAACTATAATAATAAGAATACATTTAATTTAGAAAATGCTTGG
ATTTCACTGGAACTAGGGCGCGCCTCCGGAACATAATGGTGCAGGGCGCTGACTTCCGCGTTTCCAGACT
TTACGAAACACGGAAACCGAAGACCATTCATGTTGTTGCTCAGGTCGCAGACGTTTTGCAGCAGCAGTCG
CTTCACGTTCGCTCGCGTATCGGTGATTCATTCTGCTAACCAGTAAGGCAACCCCGCCAGCCTAGCCGGG
TCCTCAACGACAGGAGCACGATCATGCGCACCCGTGGCCAGGGCCGCAAGCTCTAGCGCATGCCTGCAGG
TCGGAGTACTGTCCTCCGAGCGGAGTACTGTCCTCCGAGCGGAGTACTGTCCTCCGAGCGGAGTACTGTC
CTCCGAGCGGAGTACTGTCCTCCGAGCGGAGACTCTAGCACTAGTGCATGCCTGCAGGTCGGAGTACTGT
CCTCCGAGCGGAGTACTGTCCTCCGAGCGGAGTACTGTCCTCCGAGCGGAGTACTGTCCTCCGAGCGGAG
TACTGTCCTCCGAGCGGAGACTCTAGCGACGTCGAGCGCCGGAGTATAAATAGAGGCGCTTCGTCTACGG
AGCGACAATTCAATTCAAACAAGCAAAGTGAACACGTCGCTAAGCGAAAGCTAAGCAAATAAACAAGCGC
AGCTGAACAAGCTAAACAATCTGCAGTAAAGTGCAAGTTAAAGTGAATCAATTAAAAGTAACCAGCAACC
AAGTAAATCAACTGCAACTACTGAAATCTGCCAAGAAGTAATTATTGAATACAAGAAGAGAACTCTGAAT
AGATCTAAAAGGTAGGTTCAACCACTGATGCCTAGGCACACCGAAACGACTAACCCTAATTCTTATCCTT
TACTTCAGGCGGCCGCGGCTCGAGCAAAATGACCGCCGTGAGCACCACCGCCACCACCGTGCTGCAGGCC
ACCCAGAGCGATGTGCTGCAGGAGATCCAGAGCAACTTCCTGCTGAACAGCAGCATCTGGGTGAACATCG
CCCTGGCCGGAGTGGTGATCCTGCTGTTCGTGGCCATGGGCCGCGATCTGGAGAGCCCCCGCGCCAAGCT
GATCTGGGTGGCCACCATGCTGGTGCCCCTGGTGAGCATCAGCAGCTACGCCGGACTGGCCAGCGGCCTG
ACCGTGGGCTTCCTGCAGATGCCCCCCGGCCACGCCCTGGCCGGACAGGAGGTGCTGAGCCCCTGGGGCC
GCTACCTGACCTGGACCTTCAGCACCCCCATGATCCTGCTGGCCCTGGGCCTGCTGGCCGATACCGATAT
CGCCAGCCTGTTCACCGCCATCACCATGGATATCGGCATGTGCGTGACCGGCCTGGCCGCCGCCCTGATC
ACCAGCAGCCACCTGCTGCGCTGGGTGTTCTACGGCATCAGCTGCGCCTTCTTCGTGGCCGTGCTGTACG
TGCTGCTGGTGCAGTGGCCCGCCGATGCCGAGGCCGCCGGAACCAGCGAGATCTTCGGCACCCTGCGCAT
CCTGACCGTGGTGCTGTGGCTGGGCTACCCCATCCTGTTCGCCCTGGGCAGCGAGGGCGTGGCCCTGCTG
AGCGTGGGCGTGACCAGCTGGGGCTACAGCGGCCTGGATATCCTGGCCAAGTACGTGTTCGCCTTCCTGC
TGCTGCGCTGGGTGGCCGCCAACGAGGGCACCGTGAGCGGCAGCGGCATGGGCATCGGCAGCGGAGGCGC
CGCCCCCGCCGACGATGCGATCGCTGCTGCCGCCGCGGCGGCCAAGAGCAGGATCACCAGCGAGGGCGAG
TACATCCCCCTGGACCAGATCGACATCAACGGAGGTTCAGGCGGAACCGGTGTTAGCAAGGGCGAAGAGC
TGTTTACGGGCGTTGTGCCAATTTTGGTGGAACTGGATGGAGACGTCAACGGCCACAAGTTCAGCGTGTC
CGGTGAGGGCGAAGGAGATGCCACCTACGGCAAGCTGACATTGAAATTGATCTGCACCACGGGTAAGCTG
CCCGTGCCGTGGCCAACCTTGGTCACAACGCTGGGTTATGGCTTGCAGTGCTTCGCCCGCTACCCCGATC
ACATGAAGCAACATGACTTTTTCAAGTCCGCTATGCCGGAAGGATATGTCCAAGAGCGCACGATTTTCTT
TAAGGATGACGGCAACTACAAAACCCGCGCCGAGGTGAAGTTCGAAGGCGATACCCTGGTGAACCGCATC
GAGTTGAAAGGCATTGACTTTAAGGAAGATGGAAATATACTGGGCCACAAATTGGAGTACAACTATAATT
CGCATAATGTCTACATCACCGCCGATAAGCAGAAAAACGGCATTAAGGCGAACTTCAAAATCCGCCACAA
TATAGAGGATGGCGGAGTCCAACTGGCCGATCACTACCAACAGAACACGCCGATTGGAGACGGCCCCGTC
TTGCTGCCAGATAACCACTACCTGAGCTATCAGTCCAAGTTGTCGAAAGATCCGAACGAGAAACGCGACC
ACATGGTGCTGTTGGAGTTCGTGACCGCCGCTGGCATCACGCTGGGAATGGATGAGTTGTACAAGTTCTG
CTACGAGAACGAGGTGTAAGGTACCACTGTTAATTAACCTCTAGAGGATCTTTGTGAAGGAACCTTACTT
CTGTGGTGTGACATAATTGGACAAACTACCTACAGAGATTTAAAGCTCTAAGGTAAATATAAAATTTTTA
AGTGTATAATGTGTTAAACTACTGATTCTAATTGTTTGTGTATTTTAGATTCCAACCTATGGAACTGATG
AATGGGAGCAGTGGTGGAATGCCTTTAATGAGGAAAACCTGTTTTGCTCAGAAGAAATGCCATCTAGTGA
TGATGAGGCTACTGCTGACTCTCAACATTCTACTCCTCCAAAAAAGAAGAGAAAGGTAGAAGACCCCAAG
GACTTTCCTTCAGAATTGCTAAGTTTTTTGAGTCATGCTGTGTTTAGTAATAGAACTCTTGCTTGCTTTG
CTATTTACACCACAAAGGAAAAAGCTGCACTGCTATACAAGAAAATTATGGAAAAATATTTGATGTATAG
TGCCTTGACTAGAGATCATAATCAGCCATACCACATTTGTAGAGGTTTTACTTGCTTTAAAAAACCTCCC
ACACCTCCCCCTGAACCTGAAACATAAAATGAATGCAATTGTTGTTGTTAACTTGTTTATTGCAGCTTAT
AATGGTTACAAATAAAGCAATAGCATCACAAATTTCACAAATAAAGCATTTTTTTCACTGCATTCTAGTT
GTGGTTTGTCCAAACTCATCAATGTATCTTATCATGTCTGGATCGATCTGGCCGGCCGTTTAAACGAATT
CTTGAAGACGAAAGGGCCTCGTGATACGCCTATTTTTATAGGTTAATGTCATGATAATAATGGTTTCTTA
