LOCUS       Exported 9586 bp ds-DNA circular SYN 13-MAY-2021
DEFINITION  Optogenetics in Drosophila: UAS-induced expression of Jaws mVenus.
ACCESSION   .
VERSION     .
KEYWORDS    10XUAS IVS Jaws mVenus_tr
SOURCE      synthetic DNA construct
  ORGANISM  synthetic DNA construct
REFERENCE   1 (bases 1 to 9586)
  AUTHORS   Chuong AS, Miri ML, Busskamp V, Matthews GA, Acker LC, Sorensen AT,
            Young A, Klapoetke NC, Henninger MA, Kodandaramaiah SB, Ogawa M,
            Ramanlal SB, Bandler RC, Allen BD, Forest CR, Chow BY, Han X, Lin Y,
            Tye KM, Roska B, Cardin JA, Boyden ES
  TITLE     Noninvasive optical inhibition with a red-shifted microbial
            rhodopsin.
  JOURNAL   Nat Neurosci. 2014 Aug;17(8):1123-9. doi: 10.1038/nn.3752. Epub 2014
            Jul 6.
  PUBMED    24997763
REFERENCE   2 (bases 1 to 9586)
  AUTHORS   .
  TITLE     Direct Submission
  JOURNAL   Exported May 13, 2021 from SnapGene Server 1.1.58
            http://www.snapgene.com
FEATURES             Location/Qualifiers
     source          1..9586
                     /organism="synthetic DNA construct"
                     /mol_type="other DNA"
     promoter        31..135
                     /gene="bla"
                     /label=AmpR promoter
     CDS             136..996
                     /codon_start=1
                     /gene="bla"
                     /product="beta-lactamase"
                     /label=AmpR
                     /note="confers resistance to ampicillin, carbenicillin, and
                     related antibiotics"
                     /translation="MSIQHFRVALIPFFAAFCLPVFAHPETLVKVKDAEDQLGARVGYI
                     ELDLNSGKILESFRPEERFPMMSTFKVLLCGAVLSRIDAGQEQLGRRIHYSQNDLVEYS
                     PVTEKHLTDGMTVRELCSAAITMSDNTAANLLLTTIGGPKELTAFLHNMGDHVTRLDRW
                     EPELNEAIPNDERDTTMPVAMATTLRKLLTGELLTLASRQQLIDWMEADKVAGPLLRSA
                     LPAGWFIADKSGAGERGSRGIIAALGPDGKPSRIVVIYTTGSQATMDERNRQIAEIGAS
                     LIKHW"
     primer_bind     complement(354..373)
                     /label=Amp-R
                     /note="Ampicillin resistance gene, reverse primer"
     rep_origin      1167..1755
                     /direction=RIGHT
                     /label=ori
                     /note="high-copy-number ColE1/pMB1/pBR322/pUC origin of
                     replication"
     primer_bind     1656..1675
                     /label=pBR322ori-F
                     /note="pBR322 origin, forward primer"
     protein_bind    1842..1911
                     /label=attB
                     /bound_moiety="phage phi-C31 integrase"
                     /note="attB site for the phi-C31 integrase (Groth et al.,
                     2000)"
     primer_bind     complement(2136..2154)
                     /label=pCasper-F
                     /note="Drosophila mini-white gene, reverse primer"
     CDS             join(2606..2677,3079..3352,3427..4081,4143..4458,4662..4793
                     ,4864..5478)
                     /codon_start=1
                     /gene="white"
                     /product="Drosophila white gene eye color pigment"
                     /label=mini-white
                     /note="This is a modified version of the white gene lacking
                     part of the first intron."
                     /translation="MGQEDQELLIRGGSKHPSAEHLNNGDSGAASQSCINQGFGQAKNY
                     GTLRPPSPPEDSGSGSGQLAENLTYAWHNMDIFGAVNQPGSGWRQLVNRTRGLFCNERH
                     IPAPRKHLLKNVCGVAYPGELLAVMGSSGAGKTTLLNALAFRSPQGIQVSPSGMRLLNG
                     QPVDAKEMQARCAYVQQDDLFIGSLTAREHLIFQAMVRMPRHLTYRQRVARVDQVIQEL
                     SLSKCQHTIIGVPGRVKGLSGGERKRLAFASEALTDPPLLICDEPTSGLDSFTAHSVVQ
                     VLKKLSQKGKTVILTIHQPSSELFELFDKILLMAEGRVAFLGTPSEAVDFFSYVGAQCP
                     TNYNPADFYVQVLAVVPGREIESRDRIAKICDNFAISKVARDMEQLLATKNLEKPLEQP
                     ENGYTYKATWFMQFRAVLWRSWLSVLKEPLLVKVRLIQTTMVAILIGLIFLGQQLTQVG
                     VMNINGAIFLFLTNMTFQNVFATINVFTSELPVFMREARSRLYRCDTYFLGKTIAELPL
                     FLTVPLVFTAIAYPMIGLRAGVLHFFNCLALVTLVANVSTSFGYLISCASSSTSMALSV
                     GPPVIIPFLLFGGFFLNSGSVPVYLKWLSYLSWFRYANEGLLINQWADVEPGEISCTSS
                     NTTCPSSGKVILETLNFSAADLPLDYVGLAILIVSFRVLAYLALRLRARRKE"
     protein_bind    6508..6602
                     /label=5X UAS
                     /bound_moiety="GAL4"
                     /note="five tandem copies of the ""ScaI site"" 17-mer
                     CGGAGTACTGTCCTCCG, an upstream activating sequence (UAS)
                     that efficiently binds yeast Gal4 (Webster et al., 1988;
                     Pfeiffer et al., 2010)"
     protein_bind    6636..6730
                     /label=5X UAS
                     /bound_moiety="GAL4"
                     /note="five tandem copies of the ""ScaI site"" 17-mer
                     CGGAGTACTGTCCTCCG, an upstream activating sequence (UAS)
                     that efficiently binds yeast Gal4 (Webster et al., 1988;
                     Pfeiffer et al., 2010)"
     promoter        6755..6993
                     /label=hsp70 promoter
                     /note="Drosophila melanogaster hsp70Bb promoter"
     primer_bind     6940..6961
                     /label=pCasper-hs
                     /note="Drosophila Hsp70 promoter, forward primer"
     intron          7008..7074
                     /label=Mhc intron
                     /note="modified Drosophila myosin heavy chain intron 16
                     (Pfeiffer et al., 2010)"
     intron          8869..8934
                     /label=small t intron
                     /note="SV40 (simian virus 40) small t antigen intron"
     CDS             9064..9084
                     /codon_start=1
                     /product="nuclear localization signal of SV40 (simian virus
                     40) large T antigen"
                     /label=SV40 NLS
                     /translation="PKKKRKV"
     polyA_signal    9356..9490
                     /label=SV40 poly(A) signal
                     /note="SV40 polyadenylation signal"
     primer_bind     complement(9393..9412)
                     /label=SV40pA-R
                     /note="SV40 polyA, reverse primer"
     primer_bind     9447..9466
                     /label=EBV-rev
                     /note="SV40 polyA terminator, reverse primer"
     primer_bind     complement(9532..9550)
                     /label=pBRforEco
                     /note="pBR322 vectors, upsteam of EcoRI site, forward
                     primer"
ORIGIN
        1 gactcaggtg gcacttttcg gggaaatgtg cgcggaaccc ctatttgttt atttttctaa
       61 atacattcaa atatgtatcc gctcatgaga caataaccct gataaatgct tcaataatat
      121 tgaaaaagga agagtatgag tattcaacat ttccgtgtcg cccttattcc cttttttgcg
      181 gcattttgcc ttcctgtttt tgctcaccca gaaacgctgg tgaaagtaaa agatgctgaa
      241 gatcagttgg gtgcacgagt gggttacatc gaactggatc tcaacagcgg taagatcctt
      301 gagagttttc gccccgaaga acgttttcca atgatgagca cttttaaagt tctgctatgt
      361 ggcgcggtat tatcccgtat tgacgccggg caagagcaac tcggtcgccg catacactat
      421 tctcagaatg acttggttga gtactcacca gtcacagaaa agcatcttac ggatggcatg
      481 acagtaagag aattatgcag tgctgccata accatgagtg ataacactgc ggccaactta
      541 cttctgacaa cgatcggagg accgaaggag ctaaccgctt ttttgcacaa catgggggat
      601 catgtaactc gccttgatcg ttgggaaccg gagctgaatg aagccatacc aaacgacgag
      661 cgtgacacca cgatgcctgt agcaatggca acaacgttgc gcaaactatt aactggcgaa
      721 ctacttactc tagcttcccg gcaacaatta atagactgga tggaggcgga taaagttgca
      781 ggaccacttc tgcgctcggc ccttccggct ggctggttta ttgctgataa atctggagcc
      841 ggtgagcgtg ggtctcgcgg tatcattgca gcactggggc cagatggtaa gccctcccgt
      901 atcgtagtta tctacacgac ggggagtcag gcaactatgg atgaacgaaa tagacagatc
      961 gctgagatag gtgcctcact gattaagcat tggtaactgt cagaccaagt ttactcatat
     1021 atactttaga ttgatttaaa acttcatttt taatttaaaa ggatctaggt gaagatcctt
     1081 tttgataatc tcatgaccaa aatcccttaa cgtgagtttt cgttccactg agcgtcagac
     1141 cccgtagaaa agatcaaagg atcttcttga gatccttttt ttctgcgcgt aatctgctgc
     1201 ttgcaaacaa aaaaaccacc gctaccagcg gtggtttgtt tgccggatca agagctacca
     1261 actctttttc cgaaggtaac tggcttcagc agagcgcaga taccaaatac tgttcttcta
     1321 gtgtagccgt agttaggcca ccacttcaag aactctgtag caccgcctac atacctcgct
     1381 ctgctaatcc tgttaccagt ggctgctgcc agtggcgata agtcgtgtct taccgggttg
     1441 gactcaagac gatagttacc ggataaggcg cagcggtcgg gctgaacggg gggttcgtgc
     1501 acacagccca gcttggagcg aacgacctac accgaactga gatacctaca gcgtgagcta
     1561 tgagaaagcg ccacgcttcc cgaagggaga aaggcggaca ggtatccggt aagcggcagg
     1621 gtcggaacag gagagcgcac gagggagctt ccagggggaa acgcctggta tctttatagt
     1681 cctgtcgggt ttcgccacct ctgacttgag cgtcgatttt tgtgatgctc gtcagggggg
     1741 cggagcctat ggaaaaacgc cagcaacgcg gcctttttac ggttcctggc cttttgctgg
     1801 ccttttgctc acatgttacc gtcgacgatg taggtcacgg tctcgaagcc gcggtgcggg
     1861 tgccagggcg tgcccttggg ctccccgggc gcgtactcca cctcacccat ctggtccatc
     1921 atgatgaacg ggtcgaggtg gcggtagttg atcccggcga acgcgcggcg caccgggaag
     1981 ccctcgccct cgaaaccgct gggcgcggtg gtcacggtga gcacgggacg tgcgacggcg
     2041 tcggcgggtg cggatacgcg gggcagcgtc agcgggttct cgacggtcac ggcgggcatg
     2101 tcgacaagcc gaacatatgg gcgcgcctag tatgtatgta agttaataaa acccattttt
     2161 gcggaaagta gataaaaaaa acattttttt tttttactgc actggatatc attgaactta
     2221 tctgatcagt tttaaattta cttcgatcca agggtatttg atgtaccagg ttctttcgat
     2281 tacctctcac tcaaaatgac attccactca aagtcagcgc tgtttgcctc cttctctgtc
     2341 cacagaaata tcgccgtctc tttcgccgct gcgtccgcta tctctttcgc caccgtttgt
     2401 agcgttacgt agcgtcaatg tccgccttca gttgcatttt gtcagcggtt tcgtgacgaa
     2461 gctccaagcg gtttacgcca tcaattaaac acaaagtgct gtgccaaaac tcctctcgct
     2521 tcttattttt gtttgttttt tgagtgattg gggtggtgat tggttttggg tgggtaagca
     2581 ggggaaagtg tgaaaaatcc cggcaatggg ccaagaggat caggagctat taattcgcgg
     2641 aggcagcaaa cacccatctg ccgagcatct gaacaatgtg agtagtacat gtgcatacat
     2701 cttaagttca cttgatctat aggaactgcg attgcaacat caaattgtat gcggcgtgag
     2761 aactgcgacc cacaaaaatc ccaaaccgca attgcacaaa caaatagtga cacgaaacag
     2821 attattctgg tagctgttct cgctatataa gacaattttt gagatcatat catgatcaag
     2881 acatctaaag gcattcattt tcgactatat tcttttttac aaaaaatata acaaccagat
     2941 attttaagct gatcctagat gcacaaaaaa taaataaaag tataaaccta cttcgtagga
     3001 tacttcgggg tactttttgt tcggggttag atgagcataa cgctagtagt tgatatttga
     3061 gatcccctat cattgcaggg tgacagcgga gcggcttcgc agagctgcat taaccagggc
     3121 ttcgggcagg ccaaaaacta cggcacgctc cggccaccca gtccgccgga ggactccggt
     3181 tcagggagcg gccaactagc cgagaacctc acctatgcct ggcacaatat ggacatcttt
     3241 ggggcggtca atcagccggg ctccggatgg cggcagctgg tcaaccggac acgcggacta
     3301 ttctgcaacg agcgacacat accggcgccc aggaaacatt tgctcaagaa cggtgagttt
     3361 ctattcgcag tcggctgatc tgtgtgaaat cttaataaag ggtccaatta ccaatttgaa
     3421 actcagtttg cggcgtggcc tatccgggcg aacttttggc cgtgatgggc agttccggtg
     3481 ccggaaagac gaccctgctg aatgcccttg cctttcgatc gccgcagggc atccaagtat
     3541 cgccatccgg gatgcgactg ctcaatggcc aacctgtgga cgccaaggag atgcaggcca
     3601 ggtgcgccta tgtccagcag gatgacctct ttatcggctc cctaacggcc agggaacacc
     3661 tgattttcca agccatggtg cggatgccac gacatctgac ctatcggcag cgagtggccc
     3721 gcgtggatca ggtgatccag gagctttcgc tcagcaaatg tcagcacacg atcatcggtg
     3781 tgcccggcag ggtgaaaggt ctgtccggcg gagaaaggaa gcgtctggca ttcgcctccg
     3841 aggctctaac cgatccgccg cttctgatct gcgatgagcc cacctccgga ctggactcct
     3901 ttaccgccca cagcgtcgtc caggtgctga agaagctgtc gcagaagggc aagaccgtca
     3961 tcctgaccat tcatcagccg tcttccgagc tgtttgagct ctttgacaag atccttctga
     4021 tggccgaggg cagggtagct ttcttgggca ctcccagcga agccgtcgac ttcttttcct
     4081 agtgagttcg atgtgtttat taagggtatc tagtattaca taacatctca actcctatcc
     4141 agcgtgggtg cccagtgtcc taccaactac aatccggcgg acttttacgt acaggtgttg
     4201 gccgttgtgc ccggacggga gatcgagtcc cgtgatcgga tcgccaagat atgcgacaat
     4261 tttgccatta gcaaagtagc ccgggatatg gagcagttgt tggccaccaa aaatctggag
     4321 aagccactgg agcagccgga gaatgggtac acctacaagg ccacctggtt catgcagttc
     4381 cgggcggtcc tgtggcgatc ctggctgtcg gtgctcaagg aaccactcct cgtaaaagtg
     4441 cgacttattc agacaacggt gagtggttcc agtggaaaca aatgatataa cgcttacaat
     4501 tcttggaaac aaattcgcta gattttagat agaattgcct gattccacac ccttcttagt
     4561 ttttttcaat gagatgtata gtttatagtt ttgcagaaga taaataaatt tcatttaact
     4621 cgcgaatatt aatgagatgc gagtaacatt ttaatttgca gatggttgcc atcttgattg
     4681 gcctcatctt tttgggccaa caactcacgc aagtgggtgt gatgaatatc aacggagcca
     4741 tcttcctctt cctgaccaac atgacctttc aaaacgtctt tgccacgata aatgtaagtc
     4801 atgtttagaa tacatttgca tttcaataat ttactaactt tctaatgaat cgattcgatt
     4861 taggtgttca cctcagagct gccagttttt atgagggagg cccgaagtcg actttatcgc
     4921 tgtgacacat actttctggg caaaacgatt gccgaattgc cgctttttct cacagtgcca
     4981 ctggtcttca cggcgattgc ctatccgatg atcggactgc gggccggagt gctgcacttc
     5041 ttcaactgcc tggcgctggt cactctggtg gccaatgtgt caacgtcctt cggatatcta
     5101 atatcctgcg ccagctcctc gacctcgatg gcgctgtctg tgggtccgcc ggttatcata
     5161 ccattcctgc tctttggcgg cttcttcttg aactcgggct cggtgccagt atacctcaaa
     5221 tggttgtcgt acctctcatg gttccgttac gccaacgagg gtctgctgat taaccaatgg
     5281 gcggacgtgg agccgggcga aattagctgc acatcgtcga acaccacgtg ccccagttcg
     5341 ggcaaggtca tcctggagac gcttaacttc tccgccgccg atctgccgct ggactacgtg
     5401 ggtctggcca ttctcatcgt gagcttccgg gtgctcgcat atctggctct aagacttcgg
     5461 gcccgacgca aggagtagcc gacatatatc cgaaataact gcttgttttt tttttttacc
     5521 attattacca tcgtgtttac tgtttattgc cccctcaaaa agctaatgta attatatttg
     5581 tgccaataaa aacaagatat gacctataga atacaagtat ttccccttcg aacatcccca
     5641 caagtagact ttggatttgt cttctaacca aaagacttac acacctgcat accttacatc
     5701 aaaaactcgt ttatcgctac ataaaacacc gggatatatt ttttatatac atacttttca
     5761 aatcgcgcgc cctcttcata attcacctcc accacaccac gtttcgtagt tgctctttcg
     5821 ctgtctccca cccgctctcc gcaacacatt caccttttgt tcgacgacct tggagcgact
     5881 gtcgttagtt ccgcgcgatt cggttcgctc aaatggttcc gagtggttca tttcgtctca
     5941 atagaaatta gtaataaata tttgtatgta caatttattt gctccaatat atttgtatat
     6001 atttccctca cagctatatt tattctaatt taatattatg actttttaag gtaatttttt
     6061 gtgacctgtt cggagtgatt agcgttacaa tttgaactga aagtgacatc cagtgtttgt
     6121 tccttgtgta gatgcatctc aaaaaaatgg tgggcataat agtgttgttt atatatatca
     6181 aaaataacaa ctataataat aagaatacat ttaatttaga aaatgcttgg atttcactgg
     6241 aactagggcg cgcctccgga acataatggt gcagggcgct gacttccgcg tttccagact
     6301 ttacgaaaca cggaaaccga agaccattca tgttgttgct caggtcgcag acgttttgca
     6361 gcagcagtcg cttcacgttc gctcgcgtat cggtgattca ttctgctaac cagtaaggca
     6421 accccgccag cctagccggg tcctcaacga caggagcacg atcatgcgca cccgtggcca
     6481 gggccgcact agcgcatgcc tgcaggtcgg agtactgtcc tccgagcgga gtactgtcct
     6541 ccgagcggag tactgtcctc cgagcggagt actgtcctcc gagcggagta ctgtcctccg
     6601 agcggagact ctagcactag tgcatgcctg caggtcggag tactgtcctc cgagcggagt
     6661 actgtcctcc gagcggagta ctgtcctccg agcggagtac tgtcctccga gcggagtact
     6721 gtcctccgag cggagactct agcgacgtcg agcgccggag tataaataga ggcgcttcgt
     6781 ctacggagcg acaattcaat tcaaacaagc aaagtgaaca cgtcgctaag cgaaagctaa
     6841 gcaaataaac aagcgcagct gaacaagcta aacaatctgc agtaaagtgc aagttaaagt
     6901 gaatcaatta aaagtaacca gcaaccaagt aaatcaactg caactactga aatctgccaa
     6961 gaagtaatta ttgaatacaa gaagagaact ctgaatagat ctaaaaggta ggttcaacca
     7021 ctgatgccta ggcacaccga aacgactaac cctaattctt atcctttact tcaggcggcc
     7081 gcggctcgag caaaatgacc gccgtgagca ccaccgccac caccgtgctg caggccaccc
     7141 agagcgatgt gctgcaggag atccagagca acttcctgct gaacagcagc atctgggtga
     7201 acatcgccct ggccggagtg gtgatcctgc tgttcgtggc catgggccgc gatctggaga
     7261 gcccccgcgc caagctgatc tgggtggcca ccatgctggt gcccctggtg agcatcagca
     7321 gctacgccgg actggccagc ggcctgaccg tgggcttcct gcagatgccc cccggccacg
     7381 ccctggccgg acaggaggtg ctgagcccct ggggccgcta cctgacctgg accttcagca
     7441 cccccatgat cctgctggcc ctgggcctgc tggccgatac cgatatcgcc agcctgttca
     7501 ccgccatcac catggatatc ggcatgtgcg tgaccggcct ggccgccgcc ctgatcacca
     7561 gcagccacct gctgcgctgg gtgttctacg gcatcagctg cgccttcttc gtggccgtgc
     7621 tgtacgtgct gctggtgcag tggcccgccg atgccgaggc cgccggaacc agcgagatct
     7681 tcggcaccct gcgcatcctg accgtggtgc tgtggctggg ctaccccatc ctgttcgccc
     7741 tgggcagcga gggcgtggcc ctgctgagcg tgggcgtgac cagctggggc tacagcggcc
     7801 tggatatcct ggccaagtac gtgttcgcct tcctgctgct gcgctgggtg gccgccaacg
     7861 agggcaccgt gagcggcagc ggcatgggca tcggcagcgg aggcgccgcc cccgccgacg
     7921 atgcgatcgc tgctgccgcc gcggcggcca agagcaggat caccagcgag ggcgagtaca
     7981 tccccctgga ccagatcgac atcaacggag gttcaggcgg aaccggtgtt agcaagggcg
     8041 aagagctgtt tacgggcgtt gtgccaattt tggtggaact ggatggagac gtcaacggcc
     8101 acaagttcag cgtgtccggt gagggcgaag gagatgccac ctacggcaag ctgacattga
     8161 aattgatctg caccacgggt aagctgcccg tgccgtggcc aaccttggtc acaacgctgg
     8221 gttatggctt gcagtgcttc gcccgctacc ccgatcacat gaagcaacat gactttttca
     8281 agtccgctat gccggaagga tatgtccaag agcgcacgat tttctttaag gatgacggca
     8341 actacaaaac ccgcgccgag gtgaagttcg aaggcgatac cctggtgaac cgcatcgagt
     8401 tgaaaggcat tgactttaag gaagatggaa atatactggg ccacaaattg gagtacaact
     8461 ataattcgca taatgtctac atcaccgccg ataagcagaa aaacggcatt aaggcgaact
     8521 tcaaaatccg ccacaatata gaggatggcg gagtccaact ggccgatcac taccaacaga
     8581 acacgccgat tggagacggc cccgtcttgc tgccagataa ccactacctg agctatcagt
     8641 ccaagttgtc gaaagatccg aacgagaaac gcgaccacat ggtgctgttg gagttcgtga
     8701 ccgccgctgg catcacgctg ggaatggatg agttgtacaa gttctgctac gagaacgagg
     8761 tgtaaggtac cactgttaat taacctctag aggatctttg tgaaggaacc ttacttctgt
     8821 ggtgtgacat aattggacaa actacctaca gagatttaaa gctctaaggt aaatataaaa
     8881 tttttaagtg tataatgtgt taaactactg attctaattg tttgtgtatt ttagattcca
     8941 acctatggaa ctgatgaatg ggagcagtgg tggaatgcct ttaatgagga aaacctgttt
     9001 tgctcagaag aaatgccatc tagtgatgat gaggctactg ctgactctca acattctact
     9061 cctccaaaaa agaagagaaa ggtagaagac cccaaggact ttccttcaga attgctaagt
     9121 tttttgagtc atgctgtgtt tagtaataga actcttgctt gctttgctat ttacaccaca
     9181 aaggaaaaag ctgcactgct atacaagaaa attatggaaa aatatttgat gtatagtgcc
     9241 ttgactagag atcataatca gccataccac atttgtagag gttttacttg ctttaaaaaa
     9301 cctcccacac ctccccctga acctgaaaca taaaatgaat gcaattgttg ttgttaactt
     9361 gtttattgca gcttataatg gttacaaata aagcaatagc atcacaaatt tcacaaataa
     9421 agcatttttt tcactgcatt ctagttgtgg tttgtccaaa ctcatcaatg tatcttatca
     9481 tgtctggatc gatctggccg gccgtttaaa cgaattcttg aagacgaaag ggcctcgtga
     9541 tacgcctatt tttataggtt aatgtcatga taataatggt ttctta
//
